Addgene plasmid #59310: pMKO.1-puro/hFOXH1 shRNA6
Purpose: Knockdown of human FOXH1
Depositing lab: Shinya Yamanaka. Depositing organization: Kyoto University, Center for iPS Cell Research and Application. Publication: Induction of pluripotency in human somatic cells via a transient state resembling primitive streak-like mesendoderm. Takahashi K, Tanabe K, Ohnuki M, Narita M, Sasaki A, Yamamoto M, Nakamura M, Sutou K, Osafune K, Yamanaka S. Nat Commun. 2014 Apr 24;5:3678. doi: 10.1038/ncomms4678. PubMed 24759836.
Backbone
  Vector backbone: pMKO.1-puro
  Backbone manufacturer: Addgene Plasmid #8452
  Backbone size w/o insert (bp): 6700
  Total vector size (bp): 6759
  Vector type: Retroviral, RNAi
  Selectable markers: Puromycin
Growth in bacteria
  Bacterial resistance: Ampicillin, 100 μg/mL
  Growth temperature: 37°C
  Growth strain: DH5alpha
  Copy number: High Copy
Gene/Insert
  Gene/Insert name: hFOXH1 shRNA (alt name: FOXH1)
  gRNA/shRNA sequence: CCGGTGCAGCCTGTGAGGCTCTTAACTCGAGTTAAGAGCCTCACAGGCTGCA TTTTTG
  Species: H. sapiens (human)
  GenBank ID: NM_003923
  Entrez Gene: FOXH1 (a.k.a. FAST-1, FAST1)
  Promoter: hU6
  Cloning method: Restriction Enzyme; 5′ cloning site AgeI (not destroyed); 3′ cloning site EcoRI (not destroyed)
  Sequencing primers: 5′ hU6 F; 3′ SV40 R
Terms and licenses: Academic/Nonprofit Terms; Industry Terms: Not Available to Industry
How to cite: pMKO.1-puro/hFOXH1 shRNA6 was a gift from Shinya Yamanaka (Addgene plasmid # 59310 ; http://n2t.net/addgene:59310 ; RRID:Addgene_59310)
