[The description below was written by a language model from this plasmid's Addgene catalogue record.]
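Description:
pMKO.1-puro/hFOXH1 shRNA6 is a retroviral RNAi vector built to knock down human FOXH1 (also known as FAST-1/FAST1). It is based on the pMKO.1-puro backbone of about 6.7 kb, and the short hairpin insert brings the total to roughly 6.76 kb. The plasmid is maintained in E. coli as a high-copy construct under ampicillin selection. After delivery to mammalian cells, puromycin resistance allows transduced populations to be selected. No feature table accompanies the record, so the viral elements and the promoter driving the puromycin marker are not itemised. The use of an SV40 reverse sequencing primer suggests that an SV40 element lies just downstream of the hairpin cloning site.

The payload is a short hairpin RNA cassette targeting the human FOXH1 transcript, cloned as an oligonucleotide duplex between AgeI and EcoRI sites, both of which are retained. Expression is driven by the human U6 promoter, an RNA polymerase III promoter suited to producing short, defined transcripts. The hairpin has a sense arm, a short loop and an antisense arm, followed by a run of thymidines that acts as the Pol III terminator. The transcript folds into a stem-loop that the cellular RNAi machinery processes into a small interfering RNA directed against FOXH1 mRNA. As a retroviral vector, the plasmid would be used in packaging cells to make virus that stably integrates the U6-shRNA and puromycin cassettes into dividing target cells. The "shRNA6" label implies it is one of several hairpins against this gene. It was deposited with a study of pluripotency induction in human somatic cells through a transient mesendoderm-like state, consistent with use in loss-of-function tests of FOXH1 during reprogramming.
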