>Addgene plasmid #59310 | pMKO.1-puro/hFOXH1 shRNA6 | depositor partial sequence | sequence record 91970 | hFOXH1 shRNA6 insert sequence
CCGGTGCAGCCTGTGAGGCTCTTAACTCGAGTTAAGAGCCTCACAGGCTGCATTTTTG
