>Addgene plasmid #59310 | pMKO.1-puro/hFOXH1 shRNA6 | addgene partial sequence | sequence record 96299 | pLXSN5  5'-CCCTTGAACCTCCTCGTTCGACC-3'
ATCTCCTTTATCCAGCCCTCACTCCTTCTCTAGGCGCCGGAATTGAAGATCTGTCGACAAGGTCGGGCAG
GAAGAGGGCCTATTTCCCATGATTCCTTCATATTTGCATATACGATACAAGGCTGTTAGAGAGATAATTA
GAATTAATTTGACTGTAAACACAAAGATATTAGTACAAAATACGTGACGTAGAAAGTAATAATTTCTTGG
GTAGTTTGCAGTTTTAAAATTATGTTTTAAAATGGACTATCATATGCTTACCGTAACTTGAAAGTATTTC
GATTTCTTGGCTTTATATATCTTGTGGAAAGGACGAAACACCGGTGCAGCCTGTGAGGCTCTTAACTCGA
GTTACGAGCCTCACAGGCTGCATTTTTGAATTCGCCAGCACAGTGGTCGACCCTGTGGAATGTGTGTCAG
TTAGGGTGTGGAAAGTCCCCAGGCTTCCCAGCAGGCAGAAGTATGCAAAGCATGCATCTCAATTAGTCAG
CAACCAGGTGTGGAAAGTCCCCAGGCTCCCCAGCAGGCAGAAGTATGCAAAGCATGCATCTCAATTAGTC
AGCAACCATAGTCCCGCCCCTAACTCCGCCCATCCCGCCCCTAACTCCGCCCAGTTCCGCCCATTCTCCG
CCCCATGGCTGACTAATTTTTTTTATTTATGCAGAGGCCGAGGCCGCCTCGGCCTCTGAGCTATTCCAGA
AGTAGTGAGGAGGCTTTTTTGGAGGCCTAGGCTTTTGCAAAAAGCTTACCATGACCGAGTACAAGCCCAC
GGTGCGCCTCGCCACCCGCGACGACGTCCCCAGGGCCGTACGCACCCTCGCCGCCGCGTTCGCCGACTAC
CCCGCCACGCGCCACACCGTCGATCCGGACCGCCACATCGAGCGGGTCACCGAGCTGCAAGAACTCTTCC
TCACGCGCGTCGGGCTCGACATCGGCAAGGTGTGGGTCGCGGACGACGGCGCCGCGGTGGCGGTCTGGAC
CACGCCGGAGAGCGTCGAAGCGGGGGCGGTGTTCGCCGAGATCGGCCCGCGCATGGCCGAGTTGAGCGGT
TCCCGGCTGGCCGCGCAGCAACAGATGGAAGGCCTCCTGGCGCCGCACCGGCCCAAGGAGCCCGCGTGGT
TCCTGGCCACCGTCGG
