>Addgene plasmid #59310 | pMKO.1-puro/hFOXH1 shRNA6 | addgene partial sequence | sequence record 106197 | Puro-F 5'-GCAACCTCCCTTCTACGAGC-3'
CGCCGACGTCGAGGTGCCCGAAGGACCGCGCACCTGGTGCATGACCCGCAAGCCCGGTGCCTGACGCCCG
CCCCACGACCCGCAGCGCCCGACCGAAAGGAGCGCACGACCCCATGCATCGATTAGTCCAATTTGTTAAA
GACAGGATATCAGTGGTCCAGGCTCTAGTTTTGACTCAACAATATCACCAGCTGAAGCCTATAGAGTACG
AGCCATAGATAAAATAAAAGATTTTATTTAGTCTCCAGAAAAAGGGGGGAATGAAAGACCCCACCTGTAG
GTTTGGCAAGCTAGCTTAAGTAACGCCATTTTGCAAGGCATGGAAAAATACATAACTGAGAATAGAGAAG
TTCAGATCAAGGTCAGGAACAGATGGAACAGGGTCGACCCTAGAGAACCATCAGATGTTTCCAGGGTGCC
CCAAGGACCTGAAATGACCCTGTGCCTTATTTGAACTAACCAATCAGTTCGCTTCTCGCTTCTGTTCGCG
CGCTTCTGCTCCCCGAGCTCAATAAAAGAGCCCACAACCCCTCACTCGGGGCGCCAGTCCTCCGATTGAC
TGAGTCGCCCGGGTACCCGTGTATCCAATAAACCCTCTTGCAGTTGCATCCGACTTGTGGTCTCGCTGTT
CCTTGGGAGGGTCTCCTCTGAGTGATTGACTACCCGTCAGCGGGGGTCTTTCATTTGGGGGCTCGTCCGG
GATCGGGAGACCCCTGCCCAGGGACCACCGACCCACCACCGGGAGGTAAGCTGGCTGCCTCGCGCGTTTC
GGTGATGACGGTGAAAACCTCTGACACATGCAGCTCCCGGAGACGGTCACAGCTTGTCTGTAAGCGGATG
CCGGGAGCAGACAAGCCCGTCAGGGCGCGTCAGCGGGTGTTGGCGGGTGTCGGGGCGCAGCCATGACCCA
GTCACGTAGCGATAGCGGAGTGTAGATCCGGCTGTGGAATGTGTGTCAGTTAGGGTGTGG
