>Addgene plasmid #59310 | pMKO.1-puro/hFOXH1 shRNA6 | addgene partial sequence | sequence record 110600 | pLXSN5 5'-CCCTTGAACCTCCTCGTTCGACC-3'
TTTATCCAGCCCTCACTCCTTCTCTAGGCGCCGGAATTGAAGATCTGTCGACAAGGTCGGGCAGGAAGAG
GGCCTATTTCCCATGATTCCTTCATATTTGCATATACGATACAAGGCTGTTAGAGAGATAATTAGAATTA
ATTTGACTGTAAACACAAAGATATTAGTACAAAATACGTGACGTAGAAAGTAATAATTTCTTGGGTAGTT
TGCAGTTTTAAAATTATGTTTTAAAATGGACTATCATATGCTTACCGTAACTTGAAAGTATTTCGATTTC
TTGGCTTTATATATCTTGTGGAAAGGACGAAACACCGGTGCAGCCTGTGAGGCTCTTAACTCGAGTTAAG
AGCCTCACAGGCTGCATTTTTGAATTCGCCAGCACAGTGGTCGACCCTGTGGAATGTGTGTCAGTTAGGG
TGTGGAAAGTCCCCAGGCTTCCCAGCAGGCAGAAGTATGCAAAGCATGCATCTCAATTAGTCAGCAACCA
GGTGTGGAAAGTCCCCAGGCTCCCCAGCAGGCAGAAGTATGCAAAGCATGCATCTCAATTAGTCAGCAAC
CATAGTCCCGCCCCTAACTCCGCCCATCCCGCCCCTAACTCCGCCCAGTTCCGCCCATTCTCCGCCCCAT
GGCTGACTAATTTTTTTTATTTATGCAGAGGCCGAGGCCGCCTCGGCCTCTGAGCTATTCCAGAAGTAGT
GAGGAGGCTTTTTTGGAGGCCTAGGCTTTTGCAAAAAGCTTACCATGACCGAGTACAAGCCCACGGTGCG
CCTCGCCACCCGCGACGACGTCCCCAGGGCCGTACGCACCCTCGCCGCCGCGTTCGCCGACTACCCCGCC
ACGCGCCACACCGTCGATCCGGACCGCCACATCGAGCGGGTCACCGAGCTGCAAGAACTCTTCCTCACGC
GCGTCGGGCTCGACATCGGCAAGGTGTGGGTCGCGGACGACGGCGCCGCGGTGGCGGTCTGGACCACGCC
GGAGAGCGTCGAAGCGGGG
